>Addgene plasmid #244574 | CL20_mEGFP_FOidr_022 | addgene full sequence | sequence record 487937 | Addgene NGS Result
AAAAAAAATCTAACCTCAAGTCAAGGCTTTTCTATGGAATAAGGAATGGACAGCAGGGGGCTGTTTCATA
TACTGATGACCTCTTTATAGCCAACCTTTGTTCATGGCAGCCAGCATATGGGCATATGTTGCCAAACTCT
AAACCAAATACTCATTCTGATGTTTTAAATGATTTGCCCTCCCATATGTCCTTCCGAGTGAGAGACACAA
AAAATTCCAACACACTATTGCAATGAAAATAAATTTCCTTTATTAGCCAGAAGTCAGATGCTCAAGGGGC
TTCATGATGTCCCCATAATTTTTGGCAGAGGGAAAAAGATCTGCTAGCTCGAGCAGCTGAAGCTTTATTG
AGGCTTAAGCAGTGGGTTCCCTAGTTAGCCAGAGAGCTCCCAGGCTCAGATCTGGTCTAACCAGAGAGAC
CCAGTACAGGCAAAAAGCAGATCTTGTCTTCTTTGGGAGTGAATTAGCCCTTCCAGTCCCCCCTTTTCTT
TTAAAAAGTGGCTAAGATCTACAGCTGCCTTGTAAGTCATTGGTCTTAAAGGTACCGTAATCTTATCTAG
AACCGGTTCACTGGCTACGACGTCGTTTCTTCCTTCTGCCCGTGACAAAACTGTCACACCGCCTTTTACG
AGGCTGTGAGGGTCGAACTACTCCCAGAGCTAGGGGTTTCTCCCTGGGGACCCCAAGTTGAGCTCCTGAG
TGGGGTGTCTTTTCAGTAGGGGCTGGACCTCCAGCTAGAGCTCGCTTCCCAGACTTGGCAACAGGATATG
GAAGTTTGCTGGGGCCTTTTGCTCCAGCAGGGAGCAGGTGGGATGCTCTCTGGCTGCCCTGACCTCCTGA
GGCATGGTGAGGACTGAGGGGATGCTCCCTTGGTGAGAGGCTAAGTTTAGAGGCCAAGAGGTAAGCAAAG
TTGGAGAGTTCCTCATCCTCTTCCTCTGCTTCCTTTTTCTTTTTCTCCTTTCCTTTGGCCCTGTCTGCTG
ACCTGTGTGTTTTACTAACAGAAGTTTCTCTCGGAACTATGGCATTCCTGGTTCCCCTTCTAGGCAAAGT
GCTTCCAAGGCCCTGGTGAGAAGATGTTGCTTTGGGAGTCCCAGTTGTGTAAGACTCCTGACTCTCTTGT
AAAGGAGCAAGGTTTTTAGGCTTGGACAGATCAGGATCCACCCTGCCTTCTCCTTGGGGGTCATAAGAAT
GAACATTCAGTGGGCAGGTGTCCTCGCTCCGGGAAGCGGCCGCACTTCCCCCGGAGCCTCCGCTTCCGCC
CTTGTACAGCTCGTCCATGCCGAGAGTGATCCCGGCGGCGGTCACGAACTCCAGCAGGACCATGTGATCG
CGCTTCTCGTTGGGGTCTTTGCTCAGCTTGGACTGGGTGCTCAGGTAGTGGTTGTCGGGCAGCAGCACGG
GGCCGTCGCCGATGGGGGTGTTCTGCTGGTAGTGGTCGGCGAGCTGCACGCTGCCGTCCTCGATGTTGTG
GCGGATCTTGAAGTTCACCTTGATGCCGTTCTTCTGCTTGTCGGCCATGATATAGACGTTGTGGCTGTTG
TAGTTGTACTCCAGCTTGTGCCCCAGGATGTTGCCGTCCTCCTTGAAGTCGATGCCCTTCAGCTCGATGC
GGTTCACCAGGGTGTCGCCCTCGAACTTCACCTCGGCGCGGGTCTTGTAGTTGCCGTCGTCCTTGAAGAA
GATGGTGCGCTCCTGGACGTAGCCTTCGGGCATGGCGGACTTGAAGAAGTCGTGCTGCTTCATGTGGTCG
GGGTAGCGGCTGAAGCACTGCACGCCGTAGGTCAGGGTGGTCACGAGGGTGGGCCAGGGCACGGGCAGCT
TGCCGGTGGTGCAGATGAACTTCAGGGTCAGCTTGCCGTAGGTGGCATCGCCCTCGCCCTCGCCGGACAC
GCTGAACTTGTGGCCGTTTACGTCGCCGTCCAGCTCGACCAGGATGGGCACCACCCCGGTGAACAGCTCC
TCGCCCTTGCTCACCATGGTGGCGACCGGTGGATCCCGGGCCCGCGGTACCGTCGACTGCAGAATTCGGT
TCACTAAACGAGCCCGGTTCACTAAACGAGCTCTGCTTATATAGACCTCCCACCGTACACGCCTACCGCC
CATTTGCGTCAATGGGGCGGAGTTGTTACGACATTTTGGAAAGTCCCGTTGATTTTGGTGCCAAAACAAA
CTCCCATTGACGTCAATGGGGTGGAGACTTGGAAATCCCCGTGAGTCAAACCGCTATCCACGCCCATTGA
TGTACTGCCAAAACCGCATCACCATGGTAATAGCGATGACTAATACGTAGATGTACTGCCAAGTAGGAAA
GTCCCATAAGGTCATGTACTGGGCATAATGCCAGGCGGGCCATTTACCGTCATTGACGTCAATAGGGGGC
GTACTTGGCATATGATACACTTGATGTACTGCCAAGTGGGCAGTTTACCGTAAATACTCCACCCATTGAC
GTCAATGGAAAGTCCCTATTGGCGTTACTATGGGAACATACGTCATTATTGACGTCAATGGGCGGGGGTC
GTTGGGCGGTCAGCCAGGCGGGCCATTTACCGTAAGTTATGTAACGCGGAACTCCATATATGGGCTATGA
ACTAATGACCCCGTAATTGATTACTATTAATAACTAGCACGCGTTCGAAGCTTGAGCTCGGTCCCCTCGG
GGTTGGGAGGTGGGTCTGAAACGATAATGGTGAATATCCCTGCCTAACTCTATTCACTATAGAAAGTACA
GCAAAAACTATTCTTAAACCTACCAAGCCTCCTACTATCATTATGAATAATTTTATATACCACAGCCAAT
TTGTTATGTTAAACCAATTCCACAAACTTGCCCATTTATCTAATTCCAATAATTCTTGTTCATTCTTTTC
TTGCTGGTTTTGCGATTCTTCAATTAAGGAGTGTATTAAGCTTGTGTAATTGTTAATTTCTCTGTCCCAC
TCCATCCAGGTCGTGTGATTCCAAATCTGTTCCAGAGATTTATTACTCCAACTAGCATTCCAAGGCACAG
CAGTGGTGCAAATGAGTTTTCCAGAGCAACCCCAAATCCCCAGGAGCTGTTGATCCTTTAGGTATCTTTC
CACAGCCAGGATTCTTGCCTGGAGCTGCTTGATGCCCCAGACTGTGAGTTGCAACAGATGCTGTTGCGCC
TCAATAGCCCTCAGCAAATTGTTCTGCTGCTGCACTATACCAGACAATAATTGTCTGGCCTGTACCGTCA
GCGTCATTGACGCTGCGCCCATAGTGCTTCCTGCTGCTCCCAAGAACCCAAGGAACAAAGCTCCTATTCC
CACTGCTCTTTTTTCTCTCTGCACCACTCTTCTCTTTGCCTTGGTGGGTGCTACTCCTAATGGTTCAATT
TTTACTACTTTATATTTATATAATTCACTTCTCCAATTGTCCCTCATATCTCCTCCTTATGGTGTTTTAC
TAAACTTTTCCATGTTCTAATCCTCATCCTGTCTACTTGCCACACAATCATCACCTGCCATCTGTTTTCC
ATAATCCCTAATGATCTTTGCTTTTCTTCTTGGCACTACTTTTATGTCACTATTATCTTGTATTACTACT
GCCCCTTCACCTTTCCAGAGGAGCTTTGCTGGTCCTTTCCAAAGTGGATTTCTGCTGTCCCTGTAATAAA
CCCGAAAATTTTGAATTTTTGTAATTTGTTTTTGTAATTCTTTAGTTTGTATGTCTGTTGCTATTATGTC
TACTATTCTTTCCCCTGCACTGTACCCCCCAATCCCCCCTTTTCTTTTAAAATTGTGGATGAATACTGCC
ATTTGTACTGCTGTCTTAAGATGTTCAGCCTGATCTCTTACCTGTCCTATAATTTTCTTTAATTCTTTAT
TCATAGATTCTACTACTCCTTGACTTTGGGGATTGTAGGGAATTTCCAGGTCTGAAGATCCTGCTGCTTG
CTGTGCTTTTTTCTTACTTTTGTTTTGCTCTTCCTCTATCTTGTCTAAAGCTTCCTTGGTGTCTTTTATC
TCTATCCTTTGATGCACACAATAGAGGGTTGCTACTGTATTATATAATGATCTAAGTTCTTCTGATCCTG
TCTGAAGGGATGGTTGTAGCTGTCCCAGTATTTGTCTACAGCCTTCTGATGTTTCTAACAGGCCAGTATT
AACTGCGAATCGTTCTAGCTCCCTGCTTGCCCATACTATATGTTTTAATTTATATTTTTTCTTTCCCCCT
GGCCTTAACCGAATTTTTTCCCATCGCGATCTAATTCTCCCCCGCTTAATACTGACGCTCTCGCACCCAT
CTCTCTCCTTCTAGCCTCCGCTAGTCAAAATTTTTGGCGTACTCACCAGTCGCCGCCCCTCGCCTCTTGC
CGTGCGCGCTTCAGCAAGCCGAGTCCTGCGTCGAGAGAGCTCCTCTGGTTTCCCTTTCGCTTTCAAGTCC
CTGTTCGGGCGCCACTGCTAGAGATTTTCCACACTGACTAAAAGGGTCTGAGGGATCTCTAGTTACCAGA
GTCACACAACAGACGGGCACACACTACTTGAAGCACTCAAGGCAAGCTTTATTGAGGCTTAAGCAGTGGG
TTCCCTAGTTAGCCAGAGAGCTCCCAGGCTCAGATCTGGTCTAACCAGAGAGACCCAGTACAGGCAAAAA
GCAGCTGCTTATATGCAGGATCTGAGGGCTCGCCACTCCCCAGTCCCGCCCAGGCCACGCCTCCCATGGT
AATAGCGATGACTAATACGTAGATGTACTGCCAAGTAGGAAAGTCCCATAAGGTCATGTACTGGGCATAA
TGCCAGGCGGGCCATTTACCGTCATTGACGTCAATAGGGGGCGTACTTGGCATATGATACACTTGATGTA
CTGCCAAGTGGGCAGTTTACCGTAAATACTCCACCCATTGACGTCAATGGAAAGTCCCTATTGGCGTTAC
TATGGGAACATACGTCATTATTGACGTCAATGGGCGGGGGTCGTTGGGCGGTCAGCCAGGCGGGCCATTT
ACCGTAAGTTATGTAACGCGGAACTCCATATATGGGCTATGAACTAATGACCCCGTAATTGATTACTATT
AATAACTAGTCAATAATCAATGTCGACCCAGGTGGCACTTTTCGGGGAAATGTGCGCGGAACCCCTATTT
GTTTATTTTTCTAAATACATTCAAATATGTATCCGCTCATGAGACAATAACCCTGATAAATGCTTCAATA
ATATTGAAAAAGGAAGAGTATGAGTATTCAACATTTCCGTGTCGCCCTTATTCCCTTTTTTGCGGCATTT
TGCCTTCCTGTTTTTGCTCACCCAGAAACGCTGGTGAAAGTAAAAGATGCTGAAGATCAGTTGGGTGCAC
GAGTGGGTTACATCGAACTGGATCTCAACAGCGGTAAGATCCTTGAGAGTTTTCGCCCCGAAGAACGTTT
TCCAATGATGAGCACTTTTAAAGTTCTGCTATGTGGCGCGGTATTATCCCGTATTGACGCCGGGCAAGAG
CAACTCGGTCGCCGCATACACTATTCTCAGAATGACTTGGTTGAGTACTCACCAGTCACAGAAAAGCATC
TTACGGATGGCATGACAGTAAGAGAATTATGCAGTGCTGCCATAACCATGAGTGATAACACTGCGGCCAA
CTTACTTCTGACAACGATCGGAGGACCGAAGGAGCTAACCGCTTTTTTGCACAACATGGGGGATCATGTA
ACTCGCCTTGATCGTTGGGAACCGGAGCTGAATGAAGCCATACCAAACGACGAGCGTGACACCACGATGC
CTGTAGCAATGGCAACAACGTTGCGCAAACTATTAACTGGCGAACTACTTACTCTAGCTTCCCGGCAACA
ATTAATAGACTGGATGGAGGCGGATAAAGTTGCAGGACCACTTCTGCGCTCGGCCCTTCCGGCTGGCTGG
TTTATTGCTGATAAATCTGGAGCCGGTGAGCGTGGGTCTCGCGGTATCATTGCAGCACTGGGGCCAGATG
GTAAGCCCTCCCGTATCGTAGTTATCTACACGACGGGGAGTCAGGCAACTATGGATGAACGAAATAGACA
GATCGCTGAGATAGGTGCCTCACTGATTAAGCATTGGTAACTGTCAGACCAAGTTTACTCATATATACTT
TAGATTGATTTAAAACTTCATTTTTAATTTAAAAGGATCTAGGTGAAGATCCTTTTTGATAATCTCATGA
CCAAAATCCCTTAACGTGAGTTTTCGTTCCACTGAGCGTCAGACCCCGTAGAAAAGATCAAAGGATCTTC
TTGAGATCCTTTTTTTCTGCGCGTAATCTGCTGCTTGCAAACAAAAAAACCACCGCTACCAGCGGTGGTT
TGTTTGCCGGATCAAGAGCTACCAACTCTTTTTCCGAAGGTAACTGGCTTCAGCAGAGCGCAGATACCAA
ATACTGTTCTTCTAGTGTAGCCGTAGTTAGGCCACCACTTCAAGAACTCTGTAGCACCGCCTACATACCT
CGCTCTGCTAATCCTGTTACCAGTGGCTGCTGCCAGTGGCGATAAGTCGTGTCTTACCGGGTTGGACTCA
AGACGATAGTTACCGGATAAGGCGCAGCGGTCGGGCTGAACGGGGGGTTCGTGCACACAGCCCAGCTTGG
AGCGAACGACCTACACCGAACTGAGATACCTACAGCGTGAGCTATGAGAAAGCGCCACGCTTCCCGAAGG
GAGAAAGGCGGACAGGTATCCGGTAAGCGGCAGGGTCGGAACAGGAGAGCGCACGAGGGAGCTTCCAGGG
GGAAACGCCTGGTATCTTTATAGTCCTGTCGGGTTTCGCCACCTCTGACTTGAGCGTCGATTTTTGTGAT
GCTCGTCAGGGGGGCGGAGCCTATGGAAAAACGCCAGCAACGCGGCCTTTTTACGGTTCCTGGCCTTTTG
CTGGCCTTTTGCTCACATGTTCTTTCCTGCGTTATCCCCTGCTTCTGTGGATAACCGTATTACCGCCTTT
GAGTGAGCTGATACCGCTCGCCGCAGCCGAACGACCGAGCGCAGCGAGTCAGTGAGCGAGGAAGCGGAAG
AGCGCCCAATACGCAAACCGCCTCTCCCCGCGCGTTGGCCGATTCATTAATGCAGCGGATCCAGACATGA
TAAGATACATTGATGAGTTTGGACAAACCACAACTAGAATGCAGTGAAAAAAATGCTTTATTTGTGAAAT
TTGTGATGCTATTGCTTTATTTGTAACCATTATAAGCTGCAATAAACAAGTTAGCTTTTTGCAAAAGCCT
AGGCCTCCAAAAAAGCCTCCTCACTACTTCTGGAATAGCTCAGAGGCCGAGGCGGCCTCGGCCTCTGCAT
AAATAAAAAAAATTAGTCAGCCATGGGGCGGAGAATGGGCGGAACTGGGCGGAGTTAGGGGCGGGATGGG
CGGAGTTAGGGGCGGGACTATGGTTGCTGACTAATTGAGATGCGGATCCGCTGGCACGACAGGTTTCCCG
ACTGGAAAGCGGGCAGTGAGCGCAACGCAATTAATGTGAGTTAGCTCACTCATTAGGCACCCCAGGCTTT
ACACTTTATGCTTCCGGCTCGTATGTTGTGTGGAATTGTGAGCGGATAACAATTTCACACAGGAAACAGC
TATGACCATGATTACGCCAAGCTTGGGCTGCAGGTCGAGGGATCTCCATAAGAGAAGAGGGACAGCTATG
ACTGGGAGTAGTCAGGAGAGGAGGAAAAATCTGGCTAGTAAAACATGTAAGGAAAATTTTAGGGATGTTA
AAGAAAAAAATAACACAAAACAAAATAT
Features (pLannotate 1.2.2; 29 found; start..end, strand, type, name):
    199..254     -  polyA_signal   β-globin poly(A) signal: rabbit β-globin polyadenylation signal (Gil and Proudfoot, 1987)
    340..475     -  LTR            3' LTR (ΔU3) (fragment): self-inactivating 3' long terminal repeat (LTR) from HIV-1
    477..545     -  CDS            nef (fragment): NEF_HV1Z2 - Experimental evidence at protein level: Swiss-Prot protein existence level 1. Extracellular Nef protein targets CD4(+) T-lymphocytes for apoptosis by interacting with CXCR4 surface receptors. From Human immunodeficiency virus type 1 group M subtype D (isolate Z2/CDC-Z34) (HIV-1).
    571..1218    -  CDS            NUTM1 (fragment): NUTM1_HUMAN - Also known as C15orf55, NUT. Experimental evidence at protein level: Swiss-Prot protein existence level 1. Plays a role in the regulation of proliferation. Regulates TERT expression by modulating SP1 binding to TERT promoter binding sites. From Homo sapiens (Human).
   1261..1977    -  CDS            mEGFP: mEGFP is a basic (constitutively fluorescent) green fluorescent protein published in 2002, derived from Aequorea victoria. It has moderate acid sensitivity.
   1991..2028    -  misc_feature   MCS (fragment): multiple cloning site
   2027..2043    -  promoter       tight TRE promoter (fragment): Tet-responsive promoter PTight, consisting of seven tet operator sequences followed by the minimal CMV promoter
   2059..2262    -  promoter       CMV promoter: human cytomegalovirus (CMV) immediate early promoter
   2263..2566    -  enhancer       CMV enhancer: human cytomegalovirus immediate early enhancer
   2634..2650    -  misc_feature   MCS (fragment): multiple cloning site
   2650..2675    -  CDS            Rev (fragment): human immunodeficiency virus 1 (HIV-1) Rev protein; rev; enhances nuclear export of unspliced and incompletely spliced viral mRNAs
   3052..3285    -  misc_feature   RRE: The Rev response element (RRE) of HIV-1 allows for Rev-dependent mRNA export from the nucleus to the cytoplasm.
   3419..3502    -  CDS            vif (fragment): VIF_HV1BR - Experimental evidence at protein level: Swiss-Prot protein existence level 1. Counteracts the innate antiviral activity of host APOBEC3F and APOBEC3G. Forms a complex with host APOBEC3F and APOBEC3G thus preventing the entry of these lethally hypermutating enzymes into progeny virions. Recruits an active E3 ubiquitin ligase complex composed of elongin BC, CUL5, and RBX2 to induce polyubiquitination of APOBEC3G and APOBEC3F. In turn, they are directed to the 26S proteasome for degradation. Vif interaction with APOBEC3G also blocks its cytidine deaminase activity in a proteasome-inde
   3645..3762    -  misc_feature   cPPT/CTS: central polypurine tract and central termination sequence of HIV-1
   3911..4270    -  CDS            HIV-1 gag (fragment): gag protein from human immunodeficiency virus 1; gag
   4254..4379    -  misc_feature   HIV-1 Ψ: packaging signal of human immunodeficiency virus type 1
   4426..4683    -  LTR            5' LTR (truncated): truncated 5' long terminal repeat (LTR) from HIV-1
   4685..5064    -  enhancer       CMV enhancer: human cytomegalovirus immediate early enhancer
   5095..5199    +  promoter       AmpR promoter: bla
   5200..6060    +  CDS            AmpR: β-lactamase; bla; confers resistance to ampicillin, carbenicillin, and related antibiotics
   6231..6819    +  rep_origin     ori: high-copy-number ColE1/pMB1/pBR322/pUC origin of replication
   7002..7056    +  CDS            lacI (fragment): lac repressor; lacI; The lac repressor binds to the lac operator to inhibit transcription in E. coli. This inhibition can be relieved by adding lactose or isopropyl-β-D-thiogalactopyranoside (IPTG).
   7058..7192    -  polyA_signal   SV40 poly(A) signal: SV40 polyadenylation signal
   7212..7347    -  rep_origin     SV40 ori: SV40 origin of replication
   7371..7393    -  promoter       SV40 promoter (fragment): SV40 enhancer and early promoter
   7400..7439    +  CDS            lacI (fragment): lac repressor; lacI; The lac repressor binds to the lac operator to inhibit transcription in E. coli. This inhibition can be relieved by adding lactose or isopropyl-β-D-thiogalactopyranoside (IPTG).
   7452..7473    +  protein_bind   CAP binding site: CAP binding activates transcription in the presence of cAMP. E. coli catabolite activator protein
   7488..7518    +  promoter       lac promoter: promoter for the E. coli lac operon
   7526..7542    +  protein_bind   lac operator: The lac repressor binds to the lac operator to inhibit transcription in E. coli. This inhibition can be relieved by adding lactose or isopropyl-β-D-thiogalactopyranoside (IPTG). lac repressor encoded by lacI
