[The description below was written by a language model from this plasmid's Addgene catalogue record and pLannotate feature annotations shown in this document.]
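Description:
CL20_mEGFP_FOidr_022 is a mammalian expression plasmid built on the CL20 backbone. The catalogue lists it only as a mammalian expression vector, but the feature table shows the architecture of a self-inactivating HIV-1 lentiviral transfer vector. A CMV enhancer is fused to a truncated 5' LTR, which would drive genomic RNA transcription in packaging cells. This is followed by the Ψ packaging signal with a partial gag sequence, the cPPT/CTS element that aids nuclear import, the Rev response element for Rev-dependent RNA export, and a ΔU3 3' LTR followed by a rabbit β-globin polyadenylation signal. In bacteria the plasmid is maintained through a high-copy ColE1/pUC-type origin and selected with ampicillin via β-lactamase. An SV40 origin and SV40 poly(A) signal also sit in the backbone. The short hits to lacI, nef, vif, Rev and the tight TRE promoter are small fragments, most likely vector remnants rather than functional parts.

The payload is an internal cassette in which the CMV enhancer and promoter drive monomeric EGFP fused to the N terminus of FOidr_022, an unmutated human intrinsically disordered region. The depositor's notes place this segment at defined residue ranges of the fusion oncoproteins BRD9_NUTM1 and CUX1_NUTM1. Consistent with that, the annotation identifies the roughly 650-nucleotide insert as a fragment of NUTM1, the portion shared by both fusions. No WPRE or mammalian selection marker is annotated, so expressing cells would be identified by green fluorescence. The stated purpose is to express the mEGFP-tagged IDR, and the associated publication concerns protein condensate formation and its links to RNA biology, so the fluorescent tag presumably allows the region's localization and behaviour to be imaged in cells.
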