Addgene plasmid #244574: CL20_mEGFP_FOidr_022
Purpose: Express mEGFP-tagged intrinsically disordered protein (IDR), FOidr_022, derived from human fusion protein BRD9_NUTM1; CUX1_NUTM1
Depositing lab: Richard Kriwacki. Depositing organization: St. Jude Children's Research Hospital. Publication: Proteome-wide computational analyses reveal links between protein condensate formation and RNA biology. Maiti S, Tripathi S, Baggett DW, Phillips AH, Park CG, Wang J, Wahiduzzaman, Freyaldenhoven WT, Kinger S, Pioso BJ, Bollinger JC, Somjee R, Lang B, Babu MM, Kriwacki RW. Sci Adv. 2025 Dec 5;11(49):eady1420. doi: 10.1126/sciadv.ady1420. Epub 2025 Dec 3. PubMed 41337585.
Backbone
  Vector backbone: CL20
  Vector type: Mammalian Expression
Growth in bacteria
  Bacterial resistance: Ampicillin, 100 μg/mL
  Growth temperature: 37°C
  Growth strain: NEB Stable
  Copy number: High Copy
Gene/Insert
  Gene/Insert name: FOidr_022
  Species: H. sapiens (human)
  Mutation: Unmutated
  Tag / fusion protein: monomeric EGFP (N terminal on insert)
  Cloning method: Restriction Enzyme; 5′ cloning site Unknown (unknown if destroyed)
Terms and licenses: Academic/Nonprofit Terms; Industry Terms: Not Available to Industry
Depositor comments: BRD9_NUTM1_1420_1635; CUX1_NUTM1_1982_2197
How to cite: CL20_mEGFP_FOidr_022 was a gift from Richard Kriwacki (Addgene plasmid # 244574 ; http://n2t.net/addgene:244574 ; RRID:Addgene_244574)
